>Addgene plasmid #71871 | pMIR-31-Reporter | addgene full sequence | sequence record 133335
TCGCGCGTTTCGGTGATGACGGTGAAAACCTCTGACACATGCAGCTCCCGGAGACGGTCACAGCTTGTCT
GTAAGCGGATGCCGGGAGCAGACAAGCCCGTCAGGGCGCGTCAGCGGGTGTTGGCGGGTGTCGGGGCTGG
CTTAACTATGCGGCATCAGAGCAGATTGTACTGAGAGTGCACCATATGCGGTGTGAAATACCGCACAGAT
GCGTAAGGAGAAAATACCGCATCAGGCGCCATTCGCCATTCAGGCTGCGCAACTGTTGGGAAGGGCGATC
GGTGCGGGCCTCTTCGCTATTACGCCAGCTGGCGAAAGGGGGATGTGCTGCAAGGCGATTAAGTTGGGTA
ACGCCAGGGTTTTCCCAGTCACGACGTTGTAAAACGACGGCCAGTGCCAAGCTAGCGGCCGCATACAAAA
AACCAACACACAGATCCAATGAAAATAAAAGATCCTTTATTAAGCTTAGGCAAGATGCTGGCATAGCTAC
TAGTGCGCAGCTTTCATCACTCGAGCAATTTGGACTTTCCGCCCTTCTTGGCCTTTATGAGGATCTCTCT
GATTTTTCTTGCGTCGAGTTTTCCGGTAAGACCTTTCGGTACTTCGTCCACAAACACAACTCCTCCGCGC
AACTTTTTCGCGGTTGTTACTTGACTGGCGACGTAATCCACGATCTCTTTTTCCGTCATCGTCTTTCCGT
GCTCCAAAACAACAACGGCGGCGGGAAGTTCACCGGCGTCATCGTCGGGAAGACCTGCCACGCCCGCGTC
GAAGATGTTGGGGTGTTGTAACAATATCGATTCCAATTCAGCGGGGGCCACCTGATATCCTTTGTATTTA
ATTAAAGACTTCAAGCGGTCAACTATGAAGAAGTGTTCGTCTTCGTCCCAGTAAGCTATGTCTCCAGAAT
GTAGCCATCCATCCTTGTCAATCAAGGCGTTGGTCGCTTCCGGATTGTTTACATAACCGGACATAATCAT
AGGTCCTCTGACACATAATTCGCCTCTCTGATTAACGCCCAGCGTTTTCCCGGTATCCAGATCCACAACC
TTCGCTTCAAAAAATGGAACAACTTTACCGACCGCGCCCGGTTTATCATCCCCCTCGGGTGTAATCAGAA
TAGCTGATGTAGTCTCAGTGAGCCCATATCCTTGTCGTATCCCTGGAAGATGGAAGCGTTTTGCAACCGC
TTCCCCGACTTCTTTCGAAAGAGGTGCGCCCCCAGAAGCAATTTCGTGTAAATTAGATAAATCGTATTTG
TCAATCAGAGTGCTTTTGGCGAAGAATGAAAATAGGGTTGGTACTAGCAACGCACTTTGAATTTTGTAAT
CCTGAAGGGATCGTAAAAACAGCTCTTCTTCAAATCTATACATTAAGACGACTCGAAATCCACATATCAA
ATATCCGAGTGTAGTAAACATTCCAAAACCGTGATGGAATGGGACAACACTTAAAATCGCAGTATCCGGA
ACGATTTGATTGCCAAAAATAGGATCTCTGGCATGCGAGAATCTGACGCAGGCAGTTCTATGCGGAAGGG
CCACACCCTTAGGTAACCCAGTAGATCCAGAGGAATTCATTATCAGTGCAATTGTTTTGTCACGATCAAA
GGACTCTGGTACAAAATCGTATTCATTAAAACCGGGAGGTAGATGAGATGTGACGAACGTGTACATCGAC
TGAAATCCCTGGTAATCCGTTTTAGAATCCATGATAATAATTTTCTGGATTATTGGTAATTTTTTTTGCA
CGTTCAAAATTTTTTGCAACCCCTTTTTGGAAACAAACACTACGGTAGGCTGCGAAATGTTCATACTGTT
GAGCAATTCACGTTCATTATAAATGTCGTTCGCGGGCGCAACTGCAACTCCGATAAATAACGCGCCCAAC
ACCGGCATAAAGAATTGAAGAGAGTTTTCACTGCATACGACGATTCTGTGATTTGTATTCAGCCCATATC
GTTTCATAGCTTCTGCCAACCGAACGGACATTTCGAAGTATTCCGCGTACGTGATGTTCACCTCGATATG
TGCATCTGTAAAAGCAATTGTTCCAGGAACCAGGGCGTATCTCTTCATAGCCTTATGCAGTTGCTCTCCA
GCGGTTCCATCCTCTAGAGGATAGAATGGCGCCGGGCCTTTCTTTATGTTTTTGGCGTCTTCCATGGTGG
ATCCACGGTTCACTAAACCAGCTCTGCTTATATAGACCTCCCACCGTACACGCCTACCGCCCATTTGCGT
CAATGGGGCGGAGTTGTTACGACATTTTGGAAAGTCCCGTTGATTTTGGTGCCAAAACAAACTCCCATTG
ACGTCAATGGGGTGGAGACTTGGAAATCCCCGTGAGTCAAACCGCTATCCACGCCCATTGATGTACTGCC
AAAACCGCATCACCATGGTAATAGCGATGACTAATACGTAGATGTACTGCCAAGTAGGAAAGTCCCATAA
GGTCATGTACTGGGCATAATGCCAGGCGGGCCATTTACCGTCATTGACGTCAATAGGGGGCGTACTTGGC
ATATGATACACTTGATGTACTGCCAAGTGGGCAGTTTACCGTAAATACTCCACCCATTGACGTCAATGGA
AAGTCCCTATTGGCGTTACTATGGGAACATACGTCATTATTGACGTCAATGGGCGGGGGTCGTTGGGCGG
TCAGCCAGGCGGGCCATTTACCGTAAGTTATGTAACGCGGAACTCCATATATGGGCTATGAACTAATGAC
CCCGTAATTGATTACTATTAATAACTAAGATCTGGTACCTTGAATTCATGCTTCTCCTCCCTTTAGTGAG
GGTAATTCTCTCTCTCTCCCTATAGTGAGTCGTATTAATTCCTTCTCTTCTATAGTGTCACCTAAATCGT
TGCAATTCGTAATCATGTCATAGCTGTTTCCTGTGTGAAATTGTTATCCGCTCACAATTCCACACAACAT
ACGAGCCGGAAGCATAAAGTGTAAAGCCTGGGGTGCCTAATGAGTGAGCTAACTCACATTAATTGCGTTG
CGCTCACTGCCCGCTTTCCAGTCGGGAAACCTGTCGTGCCAGCTGCATTAATGAATCGGCCAACGCGCGG
GGAGAGGCGGTTTGCGTATTGGGCGCTCTTCCGCTTCCTCGCTCACTGACTCGCTGCGCTCGGTCGTTCG
GCTGCGGCGAGCGGTATCAGCTCACTCAAAGGCGGTAATACGGTTATCCACAGAATCAGGGGATAACGCA
GGAAAGAACATGTGAGCAAAAGGCCAGCAAAAGGCCAGGAACCGTAAAAAGGCCGCGTTGCTGGCGTTTT
TCCATAGGCTCCGCCCCCCTGACGAGCATCACAAAAATCGACGCTCAAGTCAGAGGTGGCGAAACCCGAC
AGGACTATAAAGATACCAGGCGTTTCCCCCTGGAAGCTCCCTCGTGCGCTCTCCTGTTCCGACCCTGCCG
CTTACCGGATACCTGTCCGCCTTTCTCCCTTCGGGAAGCGTGGCGCTTTCTCATAGCTCACGCTGTAGGT
ATCTCAGTTCGGTGTAGGTCGTTCGCTCCAAGCTGGGCTGTGTGCACGAACCCCCCGTTCAGCCCGACCG
CTGCGCCTTATCCGGTAACTATCGTCTTGAGTCCAACCCGGTAAGACACGACTTATCGCCACTGGCAGCA
GCCACTGGTAACAGGATTAGCAGAGCGAGGTATGTAGGCGGTGCTACAGAGTTCTTGAAGTGGTGGCCTA
ACTACGGCTACACTAGAAGAACAGTATTTGGTATCTGCGCTCTGCTGAAGCCAGTTACCTTCGGAAAAAG
AGTTGGTAGCTCTTGATCCGGCAAAAAAACCACCGCTGGTAGCGGTGGTTTTTTTGTTTGCAAGCAGCAG
ATTACGCGCAGAAAAAAAGGATCTCAAGAAGATCCTTTGATCTTTTCTACGGGGTCTGACGCTCAGTGGA
ACGAAAACTCACGTTAAGGGATTTTGGTCATGAGATTATCAAAAAGGATCTTCACCTAGATCCTTTTAAA
TTAAAAATGAAGTTTTAAATCAATCTAAAGTATATATGAGTAAACTTGGTCTGACAGTTACCAATGCTTA
ATCAGTGAGGCACCTATCTCAGCGATCTGTCTATTTCGTTCATCCATAGTTGCCTGACTCCCCGTCGTGT
AGATAACTACGATACGGGAGGGCTTACCATCTGGCCCCAGTGCTGCAATGATACCGCGAGACCCACGCTC
ACCGGCTCCAGATTTATCAGCAATAAACCAGCCAGCCGGAAGGGCCGAGCGCAGAAGTGGTCCTGCAACT
TTATCCGCCTCCATCCAGTCTATTAATTGTTGCCGGGAAGCTAGAGTAAGTAGTTCGCCAGTTAATAGTT
TGCGCAACGTTGTTGCCATTGCTACAGGCATCGTGGTGTCACGCTCGTCGTTTGGTATGGCTTCATTCAG
CTCCGGTTCCCAACGATCAAGGCGAGTTACATGATCCCCCATGTTGTGCAAAAAAGCGGTTAGCTCCTTC
GGTCCTCCGATCGTTGTCAGAAGTAAGTTGGCCGCAGTGTTATCACTCATGGTTATGGCAGCACTGCATA
ATTCTCTTACTGTCATGCCATCCGTAAGATGCTTTTCTGTGACTGGTGAGTACTCAACCAAGTCATTCTG
AGAATAGTGTATGCGGCGACCGAGTTGCTCTTGCCCGGCGTCAATACGGGATAATACCGCGCCACATAGC
AGAACTTTAAAAGTGCTCATCATTGGAAAACGTTCTTCGGGGCGAAAACTCTCAAGGATCTTACCGCTGT
TGAGATCCAGTTCGATGTAACCCACTCGTGCACCCAACTGATCTTCAGCATCTTTTACTTTCACCAGCGT
TTCTGGGTGAGCAAAAACAGGAAGGCAAAATGCCGCAAAAAAGGGAATAAGGGCGACACGGAAATGTTGA
ATACTCATACTCTTCCTTTTTCAATATTATTGAAGCATTTATCAGGGTTATTGTCTCATGAGCGGATACA
TATTTGAATGTATTTAGAAAAATAAACAAATAGGGGTTCCGCGCACATTTCCCCGAAAAGTGCCACCTGA
CGTCTAAGAAACCATTATTATCATGACATTAACCTATAAAAATAGGCGTATCACGAGATTGCAGTGAAAA
AAATGCTTTATTTGTGAAATTTGTGATGCTATTGCTTTATTTGTAACCATTATAAGCTGCAATAAACAAG
TTAACAACAACAATTGCATTCATTTTATGTTTCAGGTTCAGGGGGAGGTGTGGGAGGTTTTTTAAAGCAA
GTAAAACCTCTACAAATGTGGTATGGCTGATTATGATCCTCTAGAGTCGGTGGGCCTCGGGGGCGGGTGC
GGGGTCGGCGGGGCCGCCCCGGGTGGCTTCGGTCGGAGCCATGGGGTCGTGCGCTCCTTTCGGTCGGGCG
CTGCGGGTCGTGGGGCGGGCGTCAGGCACCGGGCTTGCGGGTCATGCACCAGGTGCGCGGTCCTTCGGGC
ACCTCGACGTCGGCGGTGACGGTGAAGCCGAGCCGCTCGTAGAAGGGGAGGTTGCGGGGCGCGGAGGTCT
CCAGGAAGGCGGGCACCCCGGCGCGCTCGGCCGCCTCCACTCCGGGGAGCACGACGGCGCTGCCCAGACC
CTTGCCCTGGTGGTCGGGCGAGACGCCGACGGTGGCCAGGAACCACGCGGGCTCCTTGGGCCGGTGCGGC
GCCAGGAGGCCTTCCATCTGTTGCTGCGCGGCCAGCCGGGAACCGCTCAACTCGGCCATGCGCGGGCCGA
TCTCGGCGAACACCGCCCCCGCTTCGACGCTCTCCGGCGTGGTCCAGACCGCCACCGCGGCGCCGTCGTC
CGCGACCCACACCTTGCCGATGTCGAGCCCGACGCGCGTGAGGAAGAGTTCTTGCAGCTCGGTGACCCGC
TCGATGTGGCGGTCCGGGTCGACGGTGTGGCGCGTGGCGGGGTAGTCGGCGAACGCGGCGGCGAGGGTGC
GTACGGCCCGGGGGACGTCGTCGCGGGTGGCGAGGCGCACCGTGGGCTTGTACTCGGTCATGGAAGGTCG
TCTCCTTGTGAGGGGTCAGGGGCGTGGGTCAGGGGATGGTGGCGGCACCGGTCGTGGCGGCCGACCTGCA
GGCATGCAAGCTAGCTTTTTGCAAAAGCCTAGGCCTCCAAAAAAGCCTCCTCACTACTTCTGGAATAGCT
CAGAGGCCGAGGCGGCCTCGGCCTCTGCATAAATAAAAAAAATTAGTCAGCCATGGGGCGGAGAATGGGC
GGAACTGGGCGGAGTTAGGGGCGGGATGGGCGGAGTTAGGGGCGGGACTATGGTTGCTGACTAATTGAGA
TGCATGCTTTGCATACTTCTGCCTGCTGGGGAGCCTGGGGACTTTCCACACCTGGTTGCTGACTAATTGA
GATGCATGCTTTGCATACTTCTGCCTGCTGGGGAGCCTGGGGACTTTCCACACCAATCTTTCGTC
Features (pLannotate 1.2.2; 22 found; start..end, strand, type, name):
    137..236     +  misc_feature   bom (fragment): basis of mobility region from pBR322
    242..396     -  CDS            lacZα (fragment): LacZα fragment of β-galactosidase; lacZ fragment
    415..449     -  polyA_signal   poly(A) signal (fragment): synthetic polyadenylation signal
    516..2165    -  CDS            luciferase: firefly luciferase; luc
   2190..2393    -  promoter       CMV promoter: human cytomegalovirus (CMV) immediate early promoter
   2394..2697    -  enhancer       CMV enhancer: human cytomegalovirus immediate early enhancer
   2819..2837    -  promoter       T7 promoter: promoter for bacteriophage T7 RNA polymerase
   2849..2867    -  promoter       SP6 promoter: promoter for bacteriophage SP6 RNA polymerase
   2911..2927    -  protein_bind   lac operator: The lac repressor binds to the lac operator to inhibit transcription in E. coli. This inhibition can be relieved by adding lactose or isopropyl-β-D-thiogalactopyranoside (IPTG). lac repressor encoded by lacI
   2935..2965    -  promoter       lac promoter: promoter for the E. coli lac operon
   2980..3001    -  protein_bind   CAP binding site: CAP binding activates transcription in the presence of cAMP. E. coli catabolite activator protein
   3014..3106    -  CDS            lacI (fragment): lac repressor; lacI; The lac repressor binds to the lac operator to inhibit transcription in E. coli. This inhibition can be relieved by adding lactose or isopropyl-β-D-thiogalactopyranoside (IPTG).
   3289..3877    -  rep_origin     ori: high-copy-number ColE1/pMB1/pBR322/pUC origin of replication
   4048..4908    -  CDS            AmpR: β-lactamase; bla; confers resistance to ampicillin, carbenicillin, and related antibiotics
   4909..5013    -  promoter       AmpR promoter: bla
   5101..5182    -  polyA_signal   SV40 poly(A) signal: SV40 polyadenylation signal
   5205..5288    -  CDS            large T antigen (fragment): large T antigen from SV40 (simian virus 40)
   5297..5362    -  CDS            dmpM (fragment): DMPM_STRAD - Protein inferred from homology: Swiss-Prot protein existence level 3. From Streptomyces alboniger.
   5412..6011    -  CDS            PuroR: puromycin N-acetyltransferase; pac from Streptomyces alboniger; confers resistance to puromycin
   6082..6102    +  misc_feature   MCS (fragment): pUC18/19 multiple cloning site
   6108..6424    -  promoter       SV40 promoter: SV40 enhancer and early promoter
   6435..35      +  CDS            rop (fragment) (across the origin): Rop protein, which maintains plasmids at low copy number; rop
