[The description below was written by a language model from this plasmid's Addgene catalogue record and pLannotate feature annotations shown in this document.]
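Description:
pMIR-31-Reporter is a mammalian expression reporter built on the commercial pMIR-REPORT Luciferase backbone and designed to read out the activity of human miR-31. It is propagated in E. coli as a high-copy plasmid through a ColE1/pUC-type origin, with selection by ampicillin via the β-lactamase gene. For mammalian cells it carries a separate puromycin N-acetyltransferase cassette driven by the SV40 enhancer/early promoter and terminated by an SV40 polyadenylation signal, which allows selection of stable transfectants. Leftover fragments of lac, rop and bom sequences, along with T7 and SP6 promoters, are backbone remnants and play no part in the reporter function.

The reporter unit consists of the CMV immediate-early enhancer and promoter driving firefly luciferase, followed by a polyadenylation signal. A short synthetic sequence that is the reverse complement of mature miR-31, made from annealed oligonucleotides, was cloned between the SpeI and HindIII sites downstream of the luciferase coding region. This places it in the 3′ untranslated region of the transcript. The site is not annotated as its own feature in the table, but it presumably lies in the gap between the luciferase stop and the poly(A) signal. When miR-31 is loaded into the RNA-induced silencing complex, it pairs perfectly with this site and represses the luciferase message, so luminescence falls as functional miR-31 levels rise. The construct therefore serves as a sensor in transfection assays of miRNA maturation or activity, and the associated study concerned EGFR- and AGO2-dependent regulation of microRNA maturation under hypoxia. The sequenced record is slightly shorter (6,435 nt) than the catalogue's stated total size of 6,497 bp.
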