Addgene plasmid #71871: pMIR-31-Reporter
Purpose: Mammalian expression vector for the analysis of miR-31 activity
Depositing lab: Mien-Chie Hung. Depositing organization: University of Texas MD Anderson Cancer Center. Publication: EGFR modulates microRNA maturation in response to hypoxia through phosphorylation of AGO2. Shen J, Xia W, Khotskaya YB, Huo L, Nakanishi K, Lim SO, Du Y, Wang Y, Chang WC, Chen CH, Hsu JL, Wu Y, Lam YC, James BP, Liu X, Liu CG, Patel DJ, Hung MC. Nature. 2013 May 16;497(7449):383-7. doi: 10.1038/nature12080. Epub 2013 May 1. PubMed 23636329.
Backbone
  Vector backbone: pMIR-REPORT Luciferase
  Backbone manufacturer: Applied Biosystems
  Backbone size w/o insert (bp): 6470
  Total vector size (bp): 6497
  Vector type: Mammalian Expression
  Selectable markers: Puromycin
Growth in bacteria
  Bacterial resistance: Ampicillin, 100 μg/mL
  Growth temperature: 37°C
  Growth strain: DH5alpha
  Copy number: High Copy
Gene/Insert
  Gene/Insert name: Reverse complementary sequence of miR-31 (alt name: miR-31 binding sequence)
  gRNA/shRNA sequence: TAGGCAAGATGCTGGCATAGCTA
  Species: H. sapiens (human)
  Promoter: CMV
  Tag / fusion protein: firefly luciferase (N terminal on backbone)
  Cloning method: Restriction Enzyme; 5′ cloning site SpeI (not destroyed); 3′ cloning site HindIII (not destroyed)
  Sequencing primers: 5′ Luc-F; 3′ pRS-marker
Terms and licenses: Academic/Nonprofit Terms; Industry Terms: Not Available to Industry
Depositor comments: Human miR-31 binding site was generated by annealing of two oligos as described in the reference.
How to cite: pMIR-31-Reporter was a gift from Mien-Chie Hung (Addgene plasmid # 71871 ; http://n2t.net/addgene:71871 ; RRID:Addgene_71871)
