>Addgene plasmid #71871 | pMIR-31-Reporter | addgene partial sequence | sequence record 133325 | Luc-F 5'-CAGTCAAGTAACAACCGCGA-3'
GTACCGAAAGGTCTTACCGGAAAACTCGACGCAAGAAAAATCAGAGAGATCCTCATAAAGGCCAAGAAGG
GCGGAAAGTCCAAATTGCTCGAGTGATGAAAGCTGCGCACTAGTAGCTATGCCAGCATCTTGCCTAAGCT
TAATAAAGGATCTTTTATTTTCATTGGATCTGTGTGTTGGTTTTTTGTATGCGGCCGCTAGCTTGGCACT
GGCCGTCGTTTTACAACGTCGTGACTGGGAAAACCCTGGCGTTACCCAACTTAATCGCCTTGCAGCACAT
CCCCCTTTCGCCAGCTGGCGTAATAGCGAAGAGGCCCGCACCGATCGCCCTTCCCAACAGTTGCGCAGCC
TGAATGGCGAATGGCGCCTGATGCGGTATTTTCTCCTTACGCATCTGTGCGGTATTTCACACCGCATATG
GTGCACTCTCAGTACAATCTGCTCTGATGCCGCATAGTTAAGCCAGCCCCGACACCCGCCAACACCCGCT
GACGCGCCCTGACGGGCTTGTCTGCTCCCGGCATCCGCTTACAGACAAGCTGTGACCGTCTCCGGGAGCT
GCATGTGTCAGAGGTTTTCACCGTCATCACCGAAACGCGCGAGACGAAAGATTGGTGTGGAAAGTCCCCA
GGCTCCCCAGCAGGCAGAAGTATGCAAAGCATGCATCTCAATTAGTCAGCAACCAGGTGTGGAAAGTCCC
CAGGCTCCCCAGCAGGCAGAAGTATGCAAAGCATGCATCTCAATTAGTCAGCAACCATAGTCCCGCCCCT
AACTCCGCC
