>Addgene plasmid #71871 | pMIR-31-Reporter | addgene partial sequence | sequence record 133334 | pRS-marker 5'-cggcatcagagcagattgta-3'
ATGCGTAAGGAGAAAATACCGCATCAGGCGCCATTCGCCATTCAGGCTGCGCAACTGTTGGGAAGGGCGA
TCGGTGCGGGCCTCTTCGCTATTACGCCAGCTGGCGAAAGGGGGATGTGCTGCAAGGCGATTAAGTTGGG
TAACGCCAGGGTTTTCCCAGTCACGACGTTGTAAAACGACGGCCAGTGCCAAGCTAGCGGCCGCATACAA
AAAACCAACACACAGATCCAATGAAAATAAAAGATCCTTTATTAAGCTTAGGCAAGATGCTGGCATAGCT
ACTAGTGCGCAGCTTTCATCACTCGAGCAATTTGGACTTTCCGCCCTTCTTGGCCTTTATGAGGATCTCT
CTGATTTTTCTTGCGTCGAGTTTTCCGGTAAGACCTTTCGGTACTTCGTCCACAAACACAACTCCTCCGC
GCAACTTTTTCGCGGTTGTTACTTGACTGGCGACGTAATCCACGATCTCTTTTTCCGTCATCGTCTTTCC
GTGCTCCAAAACAACAACGGCGGCGGGAAGTTCACCGGCGTCATCGTCGGGAAGACCTGCCACGCCCGCG
TCGAAGATGTTGGGGTGTTGTAACAATATCGATTCCAATTCAGCGGGGGCCACCTGATATCCTTTGTATT
TAATTAAAGACTTCAAGCGGTCAACTATGAAGAAGTGTTCGTCTTCGTCCCAGTAAGCTATGTCTCCAGA
ATGTAGCCATCCATCCTTGTCAATCAAGGCGTTGGTCGCTTCCGGATTGTTTACATAACCGGACATAATC
ATAGGTCCTCTGACACATAATTCGCCTCTCTGATTAACGCCCAGCGTTT
